>Addgene plasmid #68824 | hRAD18-EGFP | addgene full sequence | sequence record 422693 | Addgene NGS Result
TAGTTATTAATAGTAATCAATTACGGGGTCATTAGTTCATAGCCCATATATGGAGTTCCGCGTTACATAA
CTTACGGTAAATGGCCCGCCTGGCTGACCGCCCAACGACCCCCGCCCATTGACGTCAATAATGACGTATG
TTCCCATAGTAACGCCAATAGGGACTTTCCATTGACGTCAATGGGTGGAGTATTTACGGTAAACTGCCCA
CTTGGCAGTACATCAAGTGTATCATATGCCAAGTACGCCCCCTATTGACGTCAATGACGGTAAATGGCCC
GCCTGGCATTATGCCCAGTACATGACCTTATGGGACTTTCCTACTTGGCAGTACATCTACGTATTAGTCA
TCGCTATTACCATGGTGATGCGGTTTTGGCAGTACATCAATGGGCGTGGATAGCGGTTTGACTCACGGGG
ATTTCCAAGTCTCCACCCCATTGACGTCAATGGGAGTTTGTTTTGGCACCAAAATCAACGGGACTTTCCA
AAATGTCGTAACAACTCCGCCCCATTGACGCAAATGGGCGGTAGGCGTGTACGGTGGGAGGTCTATATAA
GCAGAGCTGGTTTAGTGAACCGTCAGATCCGCTAGCGCTACCGGACTCAGATCTCGAGATCCATTGTGGG
CCTGCGAGGCCTAGCGCTAGGCCTCGCGGGGAATTTCGAGTGGTGTTGGAGCGCCGGAGGCTAGTGGGTG
GCTGACCCCCAGCATCCTCGGGAGCGACCATGGACTCCCTGGCCGAGTCTCGGTGGCCTCCGGGCCTGGC
AGTCATGAAGACAATAGATGATTTGCTGCGGTGTGGAATTTGCTTCGAGTATTTCAACATTGCAATGATA
ATACCTCAGTGTTCACATAACTACTGCTCTCTCTGTATAAGAAAATTTCTGTCCTATAAAACTCAGTGTC
CAACTTGCTGTGTGACTGTCACAGAGCCGGATCTGAAAAATAACCGCATATTAGATGAACTGGTAAAAAG
CTTGAATTTTGCACGGAATCATCTGCTGCAGTTTGCTTTAGAGTCACCAGCCAAATCTCCTGCTTCTTCC
TCTTCAAAGAATCTTGCTGTCAAAGTATATACTCCTGTAGCCTCCAGACAGTCTTTAAAGCAGGGGAGCA
GGTTAATGGATAATTTCTTGATCAGAGAAATGAGTGGTTCTACATCAGAGTTGTTGATAAAAGAAAATAA
AAGCAAATTCAGCCCTCAAAAAGAGGCGAGCCCTGCTGCAAAGACCAAAGAGACACGTTCTGTAGAAGAG
ATCGCTCCAGATCCCTCAGAGGCTAAGCGTCCTGAGCCACCCTCGACATCCACTTTGAAACAAGTTACTA
AAGTGGATTGTCCTGTTTGCGGGGTTAACATTCCAGAAAGTCACATTAATAAGCATTTAGACAGCTGTTT
ATCACGCGAAGAGAAGAAGGAAAGCCTCAGAAGTTCTGTTCACAAAAGGAAGCCGCTGCCCAAAACTGTA
TATAATTTGCTCTCTGATCGTGATTTAAAGAAAAAGCTAAAAGAGCATGGATTATCTATTCAAGGAAATA
AACAACAGCTCATTAAAAGGCACCAAGAATTTGTACACATGTACAATGCCCAATGCGATGCTTTGCATCC
TAAATCAGCTGCTGAAATAGTTCAAGAAATCGAAAATATAGAGAAGACTAGGATGCGTCTTGAAGCTAGT
AAACTCAATGAAAGTGTAATGGTTTTTACAAAGGACCAAACAGAAAAGGAAATAGATGAAATCCACAGTA
AATATCGTAAAAAACATAAGAGTGAATTTCAGCTTCTGGTGGATCAGGCTAGAAAAGGATACAAGAAAAT
TGCTGGAATGTCACAAAAAACAGTAACAATAACAAAAGAAGATGAATCTACAGAAAAGCTATCTTCTGTA
TGCATGGGACAGGAAGATAATATGACCTCAGTAACAAACCACTTTTCTCAATCAAAGCTGGACTCCCCAG
AGGAATTGGAACCTGACAGAGAAGAGGATTCTTCTAGCTGTATTGATATTCAAGAAGTTCTTTCTTCATC
AGAATCAGATTCATGCAATAGTTCCAGTTCAGACATCATAAGAGATCTTTTAGAAGAAGAGGAAGCCTGG
GAAGCATCACATAAAAACGATCTTCAAGACACAGAAATAAGTCCAAGACAGAATCGCCGCACAAGAGCCG
CTGAAAGTGCTGAGATTGAACCAAGAAACAAGCGTAATAGGAATTCTGCAGTCGACGGTACCGCGGGCCC
GGGATCCATCGCCACCATGGTGAGCAAGGGCGAGGAGCTGTTCACCGGGGTGGTGCCCATCCTGGTCGAG
CTGGACGGCGACGTAAACGGCCACAAGTTCAGCGTGTCCGGCGAGGGCGAGGGCGATGCCACCTACGGCA
AGCTGACCCTGAAGTTCATCTGCACCACCGGCAAGCTGCCCGTGCCCTGGCCCACCCTCGTGACCACCCT
GACCTACGGCGTGCAGTGCTTCAGCCGCTACCCCGACCACATGAAGCAGCACGACTTCTTCAAGTCCGCC
ATGCCCGAAGGCTACGTCCAGGAGCGCACCATCTTCTTCAAGGACGACGGCAACTACAAGACCCGCGCCG
AGGTGAAGTTCGAGGGCGACACCCTGGTGAACCGCATCGAGCTGAAGGGCATCGACTTCAAGGAGGACGG
CAACATCCTGGGGCACAAGCTGGAGTACAACTACAACAGCCACAACGTCTATATCATGGCCGACAAGCAG
AAGAACGGCATCAAGGTGAACTTCAAGATCCGCCACAACATCGAGGACGGCAGCGTGCAGCTCGCCGACC
ACTACCAGCAGAACACCCCCATCGGCGACGGCCCCGTGCTGCTGCCCGACAACCACTACCTGAGCACCCA
GTCCGCCCTGAGCAAAGACCCCAACGAGAAGCGCGATCACATGGTCCTGCTGGAGTTCGTGACCGCCGCC
GGGATCACTCTCGGCATGGACGAGCTGTACAAGTAAAGCGGCCGCGACTCTAGATCATAATCAGCCATAC
CACATTTGTAGAGGTTTTACTTGCTTTAAAAAACCTCCCACACCTCCCCCTGAACCTGAAACATAAAATG
AATGCAATTGTTGTTGTTAACTTGTTTATTGCAGCTTATAATGGTTACAAATAAAGCAATAGCATCACAA
ATTTCACAAATAAAGCATTTTTTTCACTGCATTCTAGTTGTGGTTTGTCCAAACTCATCAATGTATCTTA
AGGCGTAAATTGTAAGCGTTAATATTTTGTTAAAATTCGCGTTAAATTTTTGTTAAATCAGCTCATTTTT
TAACCAATAGGCCGAAATCGGCAAAATCCCTTATAAATCAAAAGAATAGACCGAGATAGGGT
[37 nt withheld, positions 3353-3389]
AAAGAACGTGGACTCCAACGTCAAAGG
[49 nt withheld, positions 3417-3465]
T
[91 nt withheld, positions 3467-3557]
G
[124 nt withheld, positions 3559-3682]
CAGGTGGCACTTTTCGGGGAAATGTGCGCGGAACCCCTATTTGTTTATTTTTCTAAATACATTCAAATAT
GTATCCGCTCATGAGACAATAACCCTGATAAATGCTTCAATAATATTGAAAAAGGAAGAGTCCTGAGGCG
GAAAGAACCAGCTGTGGAATGTGTGTCAGTTAGGGTGTGGAAAGTCCCCAGGCTCCCCAGCAGGCAGAAG
TATGCAAAGCATGCATCTCAATTAGTCAGCAACCAGGTGTGGAAAGTCCCCAGGCTCCCCAGCAGGCAGA
AGTATGCAAAGCATGCATCTCAATTAGTCAGCAACCATAGTCCCGCCCCTAACTCCGCCCATCCCGCCCC
TAACTCCGCCCAGTTCCGCCCATTCTCCGCCCCATGGCTGACTAATTTTTTTTATTTATGCAGAGGCCGA
GGCCGCCTCGGCCTCTGAGCTATTCCAGAAGTAGTGAGGAGGCTTTTTTGGAGGCCTAGGCTTTTGCAAA
GATCGATCAAGAGACAGGATGAGGATCGTTTCGCATGATTGAACAAGATGGATTGCACGCAGGTTCTCCG
GCCGCTTGGGTGGAGAGGCTATTCGGCTATGACTGGGCACAACAGACAATCGGCTGCTCTGATGCCGCCG
TGTTCCGGCTGTCAGCGCAGGGGCGCCCGGTTCTTTTTGTCAAGACCGACCTGTCCGGTGCCCTGAATGA
ACTGCAAGACGAGGCAGCGCGGCTATCGTGGCTGGCCACGACGGGCGTTCCTTGCGCAGCTGTGCTCGAC
GTTGTCACTGAAGCGGGAAGGGACTGGCTGCTATTGGGCGAAGTGCCGGGGCAGGATCTCCTGTCATCTC
ACCTTGCTCCTGCCGAGAAAGTATCCATCATGGCTGATGCAATGCGGCGGCTGCATACGCTTGATCCGGC
TACCTGCCCATTCGACCACCAAGCGAAACATCGCATCGAGCGAGCACGTACTCGGATGGAAGCCGGTCTT
GTCGATCAGGATGATCTGGACGAAGAGCATCAGGGGCTCGCGCCAGCCGAACTGTTCGCCAGGCTCAAGG
CGAGCATGCCCGACGGCGAGGATCTCGTCGTGACCCATGGCGATGCCTGCTTGCCGAATATCATGGTGGA
AAATGGCCGCTTTTCTGGATTCATCGACTGTGGCCGGCTGGGTGTGGCGGACCGCTATCAGGACATAGCG
TTGGCTACCCGTGATATTGCTGAAGAGCTTGGCGGCGAATGGGCTGACCGCTTCCTCGTGCTTTACGGTA
TCGCCGCTCCCGATTCGCAGCGCATCGCCTTCTATCGCCTTCTTGACGAGTTCTTCTGAGCGGGACTCTG
GGGTTCGAAATGACCGACCAAGCGACGCCCAACCTGCCATCACGAGATTTCGATTCCACCGCCGCCTTCT
ATGAAAGGTTGGGCTTCGGAATCGTTTTCCGGGACGCCGGCTGGATGATCCTCCAGCGCGGGGATCTCAT
GCTGGAGTTCTTCGCCCACCCTAGGGGGAGGCTAACTGAAACACGGAAGGAGACAATACCGGAAGGAACC
CGCGCTATGACGGCAATAAAAAGACAGAATAAAACGCACGGTGTTGGGTCGTTTGTTCATAAACGCGGGG
TTCGGTCCCAGGGCTGGCACTCTGTCGATACCCCACCGAGACCCCATTGGGGCCAATACGCCCGCGTTTC
TTCCTTTTCCCCACCCCACCCCCCAAGTTCGGGTGAAGGCCCAGGGCTCGCAGCCAACGTCGGGGCGGCA
GGCCCTGCCATAGCCTCAGGTTACTCATATATACTTTAGATTGATTTAAAACTTCATTTTTAATTTAAAA
GGATCTAGGTGAAGATCCTTTTTGATAATCTCATGACCAAAATCCCTTAACGTGAGTTTTCGTTCCACTG
AGCGTCAGACCCCGTAGAAAAGATCAAAGGATCTTCTTGAGATCCTTTTTTTCTGCGCGTAATCTGCTGC
TTGCAAACAAAAAAACCACCGCTACCAGCGGTGGTTTGTTTGCCGGATCAAGAGCTACCAACTCTTTTTC
CGAAGGTAACTGGCTTCAGCAGAGCGCAGATACCAAATACTGTTCTTCTAGTGTAGCCGTAGTTAGGCCA
CCACTTCAAGAACTCTGTAGCACCGCCTACATACCTCGCTCTGCTAATCCTGTTACCAGTGGCTGCTGCC
AGTGGCGATAAGTCGTGTCTTACCGGGTTGGACTCAAGACGATAGTTACCGGATAAGGCGCAGCGGTCGG
GCTGAACGGGGGGTTCGTGCACACAGCCCAGCTTGGAGCGAACGACCTACACCGAACTGAGATACCTACA
GCGTGAGCTATGAGAAAGCGCCACGCTTCCCGAAGGGAGAAAGGCGGACAGGTATCCGGTAAGCGGCAGG
GTCGGAACAGGAGAGCGCACGAGGGAGCTTCCAGGGGGAAACGCCTGGTATCTTTATAGTCCTGTCGGGT
TTCGCCACCTCTGACTTGAGCGTCGATTTTTGTGATGCTCGTCAGGGGGGCGGAGCCTATGGAAAAACGC
CAGCAACGCGGCCTTTTTACGGTTCCTGGCCTTTTGCTGGCCTTTTGCTCACATGTTCTTTCCTGCGTTA
TCCCCTGATTCTGTGGATAACCGTATTACCGCCATGCAT
Features (pLannotate 1.2.2; 16 found; start..end, strand, type, name):
     61..364     +  enhancer       CMV enhancer: human cytomegalovirus immediate early enhancer
    365..568     +  promoter       CMV promoter: human cytomegalovirus (CMV) immediate early promoter
    591..618     +  misc_feature   MCS (fragment): multiple cloning site
    730..2214    +  CDS            RAD18: RAD18_HUMAN - Also known as RNF73. Experimental evidence at protein level: Swiss-Prot protein existence level 1. E3 ubiquitin-protein ligase involved in postreplication repair of UV-damaged DNA. Postreplication repair functions in gap- filling of a daughter strand on replication of damaged DNA. Associates to the E2 ubiquitin conjugating enzyme UBE2B to form the UBE2B-RAD18 ubiquitin ligase complex involved in mono-ubiquitination of DNA- associated PCNA on 'Lys-164'. Has ssDNA binding activity. From Homo sapiens (Human).
   2211..2247    +  misc_feature   MCS (fragment): multiple cloning site
   2257..2976    +  CDS            EGFP: the original enhanced GFP (Yang et al., 1996) mammalian codon-optimized
   2993..3076    +  CDS            large T antigen (fragment): large T antigen from SV40 (simian virus 40)
   3099..3220    +  polyA_signal   SV40 poly(A) signal: SV40 polyadenylation signal
   3254..3682    -  rep_origin     f1 ori (sequence partly withheld): f1 bacteriophage origin of replication; arrow indicates direction of (+) strand synthesis
   3709..3813    +  promoter       AmpR promoter: bla
   3815..4172    +  promoter       SV40 promoter: SV40 enhancer and early promoter
   4207..5001    +  CDS            NeoR/KanR: aminoglycoside phosphotransferase from Tn5; aph(3')-II (or nptII); confers resistance to neomycin, kanamycin, and G418 (Geneticin®)
   5022..5174    +  CDS            ble (fragment): BLE_KLEPN - Experimental evidence at protein level: Swiss-Prot protein existence level 1. Binding protein with a strong affinity to the bleomycin family of antibiotics. Binds to CL990; an antimitotic-antibiotic compound. From Klebsiella pneumoniae.
   5233..5280    +  polyA_signal   HSV TK poly(A) signal: herpes simplex virus thymidine kinase polyadenylation signal (Cole and Stacy, 1985)
   5371..5387    -  polyA_signal   bGH poly(A) signal (fragment): bovine growth hormone polyadenylation signal
   5609..6197    +  rep_origin     ori: high-copy-number ColE1/pMB1/pBR322/pUC origin of replication
