[The description below was written by a language model from this plasmid's Addgene catalogue record and pLannotate feature annotations shown in this document.]
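Description:
hRAD18-EGFP is a mammalian expression plasmid built on the pEGFP-N3 backbone that produces human RAD18 (also known as RNF73) fused at its C terminus to EGFP. The full sequence record is about 6.3 kb. In bacteria it replicates from a high-copy ColE1/pUC-type origin and is selected with kanamycin. An f1 origin is also present, which in principle allows single-stranded DNA production. A single NeoR/KanR gene (Tn5 aminoglycoside phosphotransferase) provides selection in both hosts. It sits downstream of a bacterial bla-type promoter and the SV40 enhancer/early promoter and is terminated by the HSV TK polyadenylation signal, so it gives kanamycin resistance in E. coli and G418 resistance in transfected mammalian cells. Short annotated fragments of ble, SV40 large T antigen and the bGH poly(A) signal appear to be partial matches within backbone sequence rather than functional elements.

The expression cassette uses the human cytomegalovirus immediate early enhancer and promoter to drive the RAD18 coding sequence, which was cloned between the XhoI and EcoRI sites of the multiple cloning site. A short stretch of residual polylinker joins RAD18 to the mammalian codon-optimized EGFP open reading frame, and the SV40 polyadenylation signal ends the transcript. RAD18 is an E3 ubiquitin ligase that partners with the E2 enzyme UBE2B (RAD6B) to mono-ubiquitinate PCNA during postreplication repair of damaged DNA, and it binds single-stranded DNA. The fluorescent fusion is suited to following RAD18 localization in live or fixed cells, and the associated publication concerns its recruitment to stalled replication forks. G418 selection also permits isolation of stably expressing lines.
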