Addgene plasmid #68824: hRAD18-EGFP
Purpose: Expresses human RAD18 tagged with EGFP
Depositing lab: Satoshi Tateishi. Publication: Recognition of forked and single-stranded DNA structures by human RAD18 complexed with RAD6B protein triggers its recruitment to stalled replication forks. Tsuji Y, Watanabe K, Araki K, Shinohara M, Yamagata Y, Tsurimoto T, Hanaoka F, Yamamura K, Yamaizumi M, Tateishi S. Genes Cells. 2008 Apr;13(4):343-54. doi: 10.1111/j.1365-2443.2008.01176.x. PubMed 18363965.
Backbone
  Vector backbone: pEGFP-N3
  Vector type: Mammalian Expression
  Selectable markers: Neomycin (select with G418)
Growth in bacteria
  Bacterial resistance: Kanamycin, 50 μg/mL
  Growth temperature: 37°C
  Growth strain: DH5alpha
  Copy number: High Copy
Gene/Insert
  Gene/Insert name: human RAD18 tagged with EGFP (alt name: hRAD18-EGFP)
  Species: H. sapiens (human)
  Insert size (bp): 2210
  Entrez Gene: RAD18 (a.k.a. RNF73)
  Tag / fusion protein: EGFP (C terminal on insert)
  Cloning method: Restriction Enzyme; 5′ cloning site XhoI (unknown if destroyed); 3′ cloning site EcoRI (unknown if destroyed)
  Sequencing primers: 5′ 5' primer for pEGFP-N3; 3′ 3' primer for pEGFP-N3
Terms and licenses: Academic/Nonprofit Terms; Industry Terms: Not Available to Industry
How to cite: hRAD18-EGFP was a gift from Satoshi Tateishi (Addgene plasmid # 68824 ; http://n2t.net/addgene:68824 ; RRID:Addgene_68824)
