>Addgene plasmid #68824 | hRAD18-EGFP | addgene partial sequence | sequence record 125273 | CMV-F 5'-CGCAAATGGGCGGTAGGCGTG-3'
CTGGTTTAGTGAACCGTCAGATCCGCTAGCGCTACCGGACTCAGATCTCGAGATCCATTGTGGGCCTGCG
AGGCCTAGCGCTAGGCCTCGCGGGGAATTTCGAGTGGTGTTGGAGCGCCGGAGGCTAGTGGGTGGCTGAC
CCCCAGCATCCTCGGGAGCGACCATGGACTCCCTGGCCGAGTCTCGGTGGCCTCCGGGCCTGGCAGTCAT
GAAGACAATAGATGATTTGCTGCGGTGTGGAATTTGCTTCGAGTATTTCAACATTGCAATGATAATACCT
CAGTGTTCACATAACTACTGCTCTCTCTGTATAAGAAAATTTCTGTCCTATAAAACTCAGTGTCCAACTT
GCTGTGTGACTGTCACAGAGCCGGATCTGAAAAATAACCGCATATTAGATGAACTGGTAAAAAGCTTGAA
TTTTGCACGGAATCATCTGCTGCAGTTTGCTTTAGAGTCACCAGCCAAATCTCCTGCTTCTTCCTCTTCA
AAGAATCTTGCTGTCAAAGTATATACTCCTGTAGCCTCCAGACAGTCTTTAAAGCAGGGGAGCAGGTTAA
TGGATAATTTCTTGATCAGAGAAATGAGTGGTTCTACATCAGAGTTGTTGATAAAAGAAAATAAAAGCAA
ATTCAGCCCTCAA
