>Addgene plasmid #68824 | hRAD18-EGFP | addgene partial sequence | sequence record 125274 | SV40pA-R 5'-GAAATTTGTGATGCTATTGC-3'
AGTTAACAACAACAATTGCATTCATTTTATGTTTCAGGTTCAGGGGGAGGTGTGGGAGGTTTTTTAAAGC
AAGTAAAACCTCTACAAATGTGGTATGGCTGATTATGATCTAGAGTCGCGGCCGCTTTACTTGTACAGCT
CGTCCATGCCGAGAGTGATCCCGGCGGCGGTCACGAACTCCAGCAGGACCATGTGATCGCGCTTCTCGTT
GGGGTCTTTGCTCAGGGCGGACTGGGTGCTCAGGTAGTGGTTGTCGGGCAGCAGCACGGGGCCGTCGCCG
ATGGGGGTGTTCTGCTGGTAGTGGTCGGCGAGCTGCACGCTGCCGTCCTCGATGTTGTGGCGGATCTTGA
AGTTCACCTTGATGCCGTTCTTCTGCTTGTCGGCCATGATATAGACGTTGTGGCTGTTGTAGTTGTACTC
CAGCTTGTGCCCCAGGATGTTGCCGTCCTCCTTGAAGTCGATGCCCTTCAGCTCGATGCGGTTCACCAGG
GTGTCGCCCTCGAACTTCACCTCGGCGCGGGTCTTGTAGTTGCCGTCGTCCTTGAAGAAGATGGTGCGCT
CCTGGACGTAGCCTTCGGGCATGGCGGACTTGAAGAAGTCGTGCTGCTTCATGTGGTCGGGGTAGCGGCT
GAAGCACTGCACGCCGTAGGTCAGGGTGGTCACGAGGGTGGGCCAGGGCACGGGCAGCTTGCCGGTGGTG
CAGATGAACTTCAGGGTCAGCTTGCCGTAGGTGGCATCGCCCTCGCCCTCGCCGGACACGCTGAACTTGT
GGCCGTTTACGTCGCCGTCCAGCTCGACCAGGATGGGCACC
