>Addgene plasmid #68824 | hRAD18-EGFP | addgene partial sequence | sequence record 127701 | EGFP-N 5'-CGTCGCCGTCCAGCTCGACCAG-3'
ACCATGGTGGCGATGGATCCCGGGCCCGCGGTACCGTCGACTGCAGAATTCCTATTACGCTTGTTTCTTG
GTTCAATCTCAGCACTTTCAGCGGCTCTTGTGCGGCGATTCTGTCTTGGACTTATTTCTGTGTCTTGAAG
ATCGTTTTTATGTGATGCTTCCCAGGCTTCCTCTTCTTCTAAAAGATCTCTTATGATGTCTGAACTGGAA
CTATTGCATGAATCTGATTCTGATGAAGAAAGAACTTCTTGAATATCAATACAGCTAGAAGAATCCTCTT
CTCTGTCAGGTTCCAATTCCTCTGGGGAGTCCAGCTTTGATTGAGAAAAGTGGTTTGTTACTGAGGTCAT
ATTATCTTCCTGTCCCATGCATACAGAAGATAGCTTTTCTGTAGATTCATCTTCTTTTGTTATTGTTACT
GTTTTTTGTGACATTCCAGCAATTTTCTTGTATCCTTTTCTAGCCTGATCCACCAGAAGCTGAAATTCAC
TCTTATGTTTTTTACGATATTTACTGTGGATTTCATCTATTTCCTTTTCTGTTTGGTCCTTTGTAAAAAC
CATTACACTTTCATTGAGTTTACTAGCTTCAAGACGCATCCTAGTCTTCTCTATATTTTCGATTTCTTGA
ACTATTTCAGCAGCTGATTTAGGATGCAAAGCATCGCATTGGGCATTGTACATGTGTACAAATTCTTGGT
GCCTTTTAATGAGCTGTTGTTTATTTCCTTGAATAGATAATCCATGCTCTTTTAGCTTTTTCTTTAAATC
ACGATCAGAGAGC
